Addgene plasmid #201885: pET3-ARF4-His6(CO)
Purpose: Used for bacterial expression of human protein ARF4
Depositing lab: Richard Kahn. Depositing organization: Emory University.
Backbone
  Vector backbone: pET3C
  Backbone size w/o insert (bp): 4600
  Vector type: Bacterial Expression
Growth in bacteria
  Bacterial resistance: Ampicillin, 100 μg/mL
  Growth temperature: 37°C
  Growth strain: DH5alpha
  Copy number: High Copy
Gene/Insert
  Gene/Insert name: ARF4
  Species: H. sapiens (human)
  Mutation: Codon optimized for bacterial expression
  Entrez Gene: ARF4 (a.k.a. ARF2)
  Tag / fusion protein: 6xHis (GSGSGSHHHHHH) (C terminal on insert)
  Cloning method: Restriction Enzyme; 5′ cloning site NdeI (unknown if destroyed); 3′ cloning site BamHI (unknown if destroyed)
Terms and licenses: Academic/Nonprofit Terms; Industry Terms: Not Available to Industry
How to cite: pET3-ARF4-His6(CO) was a gift from Richard Kahn (Addgene plasmid # 201885 ; http://n2t.net/addgene:201885 ; RRID:Addgene_201885)
