[The description below was written by a language model from this plasmid's Addgene catalogue record and pLannotate feature annotations shown in this document.]
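Description:
pET3-ARF4-His6(CO) is a bacterial expression plasmid built on the pET3C backbone for producing human ARF4 in E. coli. ARF4 is a small GTP-binding protein of the ADP-ribosylation factor family, involved in protein trafficking and vesicle budding at the Golgi. The full sequenced plasmid is about 5.2 kb. It replicates from a ColE1/pMB1-type origin and retains the pBR322-derived bom site and rop gene. The catalogue lists it as high copy, although the Rop protein normally restrains copy number. Selection is by ampicillin through the bla (β-lactamase) gene and its own promoter. The annotated tetracycline-resistance segments are only fragments of the pBR322 tet gene, interrupted by the expression cassette, so they should not be regarded as a functional marker.

The ARF4 coding sequence has been codon optimized for bacterial expression and was cloned between NdeI and BamHI. It sits downstream of a bacteriophage T7 promoter and the efficient T7 gene 10 ribosome binding site, and the T7 terminator closes the transcription unit. No lac operator or lacI gene is annotated, so expression depends on a host that supplies T7 RNA polymerase, such as a DE3 lysogen. The protein carries a C-terminal six-histidine tag joined through a short glycine-serine linker, which allows purification by immobilized metal affinity chromatography. Placing the tag at the C terminus leaves the N terminus of ARF4 unmodified. A short annotation after the His tag matching a T7 gene 10-derived sequence is probably residual vector sequence between the cloning site and the terminator rather than part of the expressed protein. The stated use is recombinant production of human ARF4 in bacteria.
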