Features (pLannotate 1.2.2; 15 found; start..end, strand, type, name):
     73..91      +  promoter       T7 promoter: promoter for bacteriophage T7 RNA polymerase
    123..145     +  RBS            RBS: efficient ribosome binding site from bacteriophage T7 gene 10 (Olins and Rangwala, 1989)
    153..692     +  CDS            ARF4: ARF4_HUMAN - Also known as ARF2. Experimental evidence at protein level: Swiss-Prot protein existence level 1. GTP-binding protein that functions as an allosteric activator of the cholera toxin catalytic subunit, an ADP-ribosyltransferase. Involved in protein trafficking; may modulate vesicle budding and uncoating within the Golgi apparatus. From Homo sapiens (Human).
    711..728     +  CDS            7xHis (fragment): 6xHis affinity tag
    739..788     +  CDS            SET1 (fragment): solubility-enhancement tag derived from T7 phage gene 10B
    796..843     +  terminator     T7 terminator: transcription terminator for bacteriophage T7 RNA polymerase
    869..1161    -  CDS            TcR (fragment): tetracycline efflux protein; tet; confers resistance to tetracycline
   1209..1237    -  promoter       tet promoter: E. coli promoter for tetracycline efflux protein gene
   1350..1454    +  promoter       AmpR promoter: bla
   1455..2315    +  CDS            AmpR: β-lactamase; bla; confers resistance to ampicillin, carbenicillin, and related antibiotics
   2486..3074    +  rep_origin     ori: high-copy-number ColE1/pMB1/pBR322/pUC origin of replication
   3260..3402    -  misc_feature   bom: basis of mobility region from pBR322
   3504..3695    -  CDS            rop: Rop protein, which maintains plasmids at low copy number; rop
   3712..4092    +  CDS            YPB1_ECOLX: Protein predicted: Swiss-Prot protein existence level 4. From Escherichia coli.
   4334..51      -  CDS            TcR (fragment) (across the origin): tetracycline efflux protein; tet; confers resistance to tetracycline
>Addgene plasmid #201885 | pET3-ARF4-His6(CO) | addgene full sequence | sequence record 403153 | Addgene NGS Result
GCACCTGTGGCGCCGGTGATGCCGGCCACGATGCGTCCGGCGTAGAGGATCGAGATCTCGATCCCGCGAA
ATTAATACGACTCACTATAGGGAGACCACAACGGTTTCCCTCTAGAAATAATTTTGTTTAACTTTAAGAA
GGAGATATACATATGGGCCTCACTATCTCCTCCCTCTTCTCCCGACTATTTGGCAAGAAGCAGATGCGCA
TTTTGATGGTTGGATTGGATGCTGCTGGCAAGACAACCATTCTGTATAAACTGAAGTTAGGGGAGATAGT
CACCACCATTCCTACCATTGGTTTTAATGTGGAAACAGTAGAATATAAGAACATTTGTTTCACAGTATGG
GATGTTGGTGGTCAAGATAGAATTAGGCCTCTCTGGAAGCATTACTTCCAGAATACCCAGGGTCTTATTT
TTGTGGTAGATAGCAACGATCGTGAAAGAATTCAGGAAGTAGCAGATGAGCTGCAGAAAATGCTTCTGGT
AGATGAATTGAGAGATGCAGTGCTGCTACTTTTTGCAAACAAACAGGATTTGCCAAATGCTATGGCCATC
AGTGAAATGACAGATAAACTAGGGCTTCAGTCTCTTCGTAACAGAACATGGTATGTTCAAGCCACTTGTG
CAACACAAGGAACTGGTCTGTATGAAGGACTTGACTGGCTGTCAAATGAGCTTTCAAAACGTGGCAGCGG
CAGCGGCAGCCATCACCATCACCATCACTAAGGATCCGGCTGCTAACAAAGCCCGAAAGGAAGCTGAGTT
GGCTGCTGCCACCGCTGAGCAATAACTAGCATAACCCCTTGGGGCCTCTAAACGGGTCTTGAGGGGTTTT
TTGCTGAAAGGAGGAACTATATCCGGATATCCACAGGACGGGTGTGGTCGCCATGATCGCGTAGTCGATA
GTGGCTCCAAGTAGCGAAGCGAGCAGGACTGGGCGGCGGCCAAAGCGGTCGGACAGTGCTCCGAGAACGG
GTGCGCATAGAAATTGCATCAACGCATATAGCGCTAGCAGCACGCCATAGTGACTGGCGATGCTGTCGGA
ATGGACGATATCCCGCAAGAGGCCCGGCAGTACCGGCATAACCAAGCCTATGCCTACAGCATCCAGGGTG
ACGGTGCCGAGGATGACGATGAGCGCATTGTTAGATTTCATACACGGTGCCTGACTGCGTTAGCAATTTA
ACTGTGATAAACTACCGCATTAAAGCTTATCGATGATAAGCTGTCAAACATGAGAATTCTTGAAGACGAA
AGGGCCTCGTGATACGCCTATTTTTATAGGTTAATGTCATGATAATAATGGTTTCTTAGACGTCAGGTGG
CACTTTTCGGGGAAATGTGCGCGGAACCCCTATTTGTTTATTTTTCTAAATACATTCAAATATGTATCCG
CTCATGAGACAATAACCCTGATAAATGCTTCAATAATATTGAAAAAGGAAGAGTATGAGTATTCAACATT
TCCGTGTCGCCCTTATTCCCTTTTTTGCGGCATTTTGCCTTCCTGTTTTTGCTCACCCAGAAACGCTGGT
GAAAGTAAAAGATGCTGAAGATCAGTTGGGTGCACGAGTGGGTTACATCGAACTGGATCTCAACAGCGGT
AAGATCCTTGAGAGTTTTCGCCCCGAAGAACGTTTTCCAATGATGAGCACTTTTAAAGTTCTGCTATGTG
GCGCGGTATTATCCCGTGTTGACGCCGGGCAAGAGCAACTCGGTCGCCGCATACACTATTCTCAGAATGA
CTTGGTTGAGTACTCACCAGTCACAGAAAAGCATCTTACGGATGGCATGACAGTAAGAGAATTATGCAGT
GCTGCCATAACCATGAGTGATAACACTGCGGCCAACTTACTTCTGACAACGATCGGAGGACCGAAGGAGC
TAACCGCTTTTTTGCACAACATGGGGGATCATGTAACTCGCCTTGATCGTTGGGAACCGGAGCTGAATGA
AGCCATACCAAACGACGAGCGTGACACCACGATGCCTGCAGCAATGGCAACAACGTTGCGCAAACTATTA
ACTGGCGAACTACTTACTCTAGCTTCCCGGCAACAATTAATAGACTGGATGGAGGCGGATAAAGTTGCAG
GACCACTTCTGCGCTCGGCCCTTCCGGCTGGCTGGTTTATTGCTGATAAATCTGGAGCCGGTGAGCGTGG
GTCTCGCGGTATCATTGCAGCACTGGGGCCAGATGGTAAGCCCTCCCGTATCGTAGTTATCTACACGACG
GGGAGTCAGGCAACTATGGATGAACGAAATAGACAGATCGCTGAGATAGGTGCCTCACTGATTAAGCATT
GGTAACTGTCAGACCAAGTTTACTCATATATACTTTAGATTGATTTAAAACTTCATTTTTAATTTAAAAG
GATCTAGGTGAAGATCCTTTTTGATAATCTCATGACCAAAATCCCTTAACGTGAGTTTTCGTTCCACTGA
GCGTCAGACCCCGTAGAAAAGATCAAAGGATCTTCTTGAGATCCTTTTTTTCTGCGCGTAATCTGCTGCT
TGCAAACAAAAAAACCACCGCTACCAGCGGTGGTTTGTTTGCCGGATCAAGAGCTACCAACTCTTTTTCC
GAAGGTAACTGGCTTCAGCAGAGCGCAGATACCAAATACTGTCCTTCTAGTGTAGCCGTAGTTAGGCCAC
CACTTCAAGAACTCTGTAGCACCGCCTACATACCTCGCTCTGCTAATCCTGTTACCAGTGGCTGCTGCCA
GTGGCGATAAGTCGTGTCTTACCGGGTTGGACTCAAGACGATAGTTACCGGATAAGGCGCAGCGGTCGGG
CTGAACGGGGGGTTCGTGCACACAGCCCAGCTTGGAGCGAACGACCTACACCGAACTGAGATACCTACAG
CGTGAGCTATGAGAAAGCGCCACGCTTCCCGAAGGGAGAAAGGCGGACAGGTATCCGGTAAGCGGCAGGG
TCGGAACAGGAGAGCGCACGAGGGAGCTTCCAGGGGGAAACGCCTGGTATCTTTATAGTCCTGTCGGGTT
TCGCCACCTCTGACTTGAGCGTCGATTTTTGTGATGCTCGTCAGGGGGGCGGAGCCTATGGAAAAACGCC
AGCAACGCGGCCTTTTTACGGTTCCTGGCCTTTTGCTGGCCTTTTGCTCACATGTTCTTTCCTGCGTTAT
CCCCTGATTCTGTGGATAACCGTATTACCGCCTTTGAGTGAGCTGATACCGCTCGCCGCAGCCGAACGAC
CGAGCGCAGCGAGTCAGTGAGCGAGGAAGCGGAAGAGCGCCTGATGCGGTATTTTCTCCTTACGCATCTG
TGCGGTATTTCACACCGCATATATGGTGCACTCTCAGTACAATCTGCTCTGATGCCGCATAGTTAAGCCA
GTATACACTCCGCTATCGCTACGTGACTGGGTCATGGCTGCGCCCCGACACCCGCCAACACCCGCTGACG
CGCCCTGACGGGCTTGTCTGCTCCCGGCATCCGCTTACAGACAAGCTGTGACCGTCTCCGGGAGCTGCAT
GTGTCAGAGGTTTTCACCGTCATCACCGAAACGCGCGAGGCAGCTGCGGTAAAGCTCATCAGCGTGGTCG
TGAAGCGATTCACAGATGTCTGCCTGTTCATCCGCGTCCAGCTCGTTGAGTTTCTCCAGAAGCGTTAATG
TCTGGCTTCTGATAAAGCGGGCCATGTTAAGGGCGGTTTTTTCCTGTTTGGTCACTGATGCCTCCGTGTA
AGGGGGATTTCTGTTCATGGGGGTAATGATACCGATGAAACGAGAGAGGATGCTCACGATACGGGTTACT
GATGATGAACATGCCCGGTTACTGGAACGTTGTGAGGGTAAACAACTGGCGGTATGGATGCGGCGGGACC
AGAGAAAAATCACTCAGGGTCAATGCCAGCGCTTCGTTAATACAGATGTAGGTGTTCCACAGGGTAGCCA
GCAGCATCCTGCGATGCAGATCCGGAACATAATGGTGCAGGGCGCTGACTTCCGCGTTTCCAGACTTTAC
GAAACACGGAAACCGAAGACCATTCATGTTGTTGCTCAGGTCGCAGACGTTTTGCAGCAGCAGTCGCTTC
ACGTTCGCTCGCGTATCGGTGATTCATTCTGCTAACCAGTAAGGCAACCCCGCCAGCCTAGCCGGGTCCT
CAACGACAGGAGCACGATCATGCGCACCCGTGGCCAGGACCCAACGCTGCCCGAGATGCGCCGCGTGCGG
CTGCTGGAGATGGCGGACGCGATGGATATGTTCTGCCAAGGGTTGGTTTGCGCATTCACAGTTCTCCGCA
AGAATTGATTGGCTCCAATTCTTGGAGTGGTGAATCCGTTAGCGAGGTGCCGCCGGCTTCCATTCAGGTC
GAGGTGGCCCGGCTCCATGCACCGCGACGCAACGCGGGGAGGCAGACAAGGTATAGGGCGGCGCCTACAA
TCCATGCCAACCCGTTCCATGTGCTCGCCGAGGCGGCATAAATCGCCGTGACGATCAGCGGTCCAGTGAT
CGAAGTTAGGCTGGTAAGAGCCGCGAGCGATCCTTGAAGCTGTCCCTGATGGTCGTCATCTACCTGCCTG
GACAGCATGGCCTGCAACGCGGGCATCCCGATGCCGCCGGAAGCGAGAAGAATCATAATGGGGAAGGCCA
TCCAGCCTCGCGTCGCGAACGCCAGCAAGACGTAGCCCAGCGCGTCGGCCGCCATGCCGGCGATAATGGC
CTGCTTCTCGCCGAAACGTTTGGTGGCGGGACCAGTGACGAAGGCTTGAGCGAGGGCGTGCAAGATTCCG
AATACCGCAAGCGACAGGCCGATCATCGTCGCGCTCCAGCGAAAGCGGTCCTCGCCGAAAATGACCCAGA
GCGCTGCCGGCACCTGTCCTACGAGTTGCATGATAAAGAAGACAGTCATAAGTGCGGCGACGATAGTCAT
GCCCCGCGCCCACCGGAAGGAGCTGACTGGGTTGAAGGCTCTCAAGGGCATCGGTCGACGCTCTCCCTTA
TGCGACTCCTGCATTAGGAAGCAGCCCAGTAGTAGGTTGAGGCCGTTGAGCACCGCCGCCGCAAGGAATG
GTGCATGCAAGGAGATGGCGCCCAACAGTCCCCCGGCCACGGGGCCTGCCACCATACCCACGCCGAAACA
AGCGCTCATGAGCCCGAAGTGGCGAGCCCGATCTTCCCCATCGGTGATGTCGGCGATATAGGCGCCAGCA
ACC
